>Addgene plasmid #134270 | pBOB-N-Flag-GK_v1 | addgene full sequence | sequence record 275412 | Addgene NGS Result
GACGGATCGGGAGATCTCCCGATCCCCTATGGTGCACTCTCAGTACAATCTGCTCTGATGCCGCATAGTT
AAGCCAGTATCTGCTCCCTGCTTGTGTGTTGGAGGTCGCTGAGTAGTGCGCGAGCAAAATTTAAGCTACA
ACAAGGCAAGGCTTGACCGACAATTGCATGAAGAATCTGCTTAGGGTTAGGCGTTTTGCGCTGCTTCGCG
ATGTACGGGCCAGATATACGCGTTGACATTGATTATTGACTAGTTATTAATAGTAATCAATTACGGGGTC
ATTAGTTCATAGCCCATATATGGAGTTCCGCGTTACATAACTTACGGTAAATGGCCCGCCTGGCTGACCG
CCCAACGACCCCCGCCCATTGACGTCAATAATGACGTATGTTCCCATAGTAACGCCAATAGGGACTTTCC
ATTGACGTCAATGGGTGGAGTATTTACGGTAAACTGCCCACTTGGCAGTACATCAAGTGTATCATATGCC
AAGTACGCCCCCTATTGACGTCAATGACGGTAAATGGCCCGCCTGGCATTATGCCCAGTACATGACCTTA
TGGGACTTTCCTACTTGGCAGTACATCTACGTATTAGTCATCGCTATTACCATGGTGATGCGGTTTTGGC
AGTACATCAATGGGCGTGGATAGCGGTTTGACTCACGGGGATTTCCAAGTCTCCACCCCATTGACGTCAA
TGGGAGTTTGTTTTGGCACCAAAATCAACGGGACTTTCCAAAATGTCGTAACAACTCCGCCCCATTGACG
CAAATGGGCGGTAGGCGTGTACGGTGGGAGGTCTATATAAGCAGCGCGTTTTGCCTGTACTGGGTCTCTC
TGGTTAGACCAGATCTGAGCCTGGGAGCTCTCTGGCTAACTAGGGAACCCACTGCTTAAGCCTCAATAAA
GCTTGCCTTGAGTGCTTCAAGTAGTGTGTGCCCGTCTGTTGTGTGACTCTGGTAACTAGAGATCCCTCAG
ACCCTTTTAGTCAGTGTGGAAAATCTCTAGCAGTGGCGCCCGAACAGGGACTTGAAAGCGAAAGGGAAAC
CAGAGGAGCTCTCTCGACGCAGGACTCGGCTTGCTGAAGCGCGCACGGCAAGAGGCGAGGGGCGGCGACT
GGTGAGTACGCCAAAAATTTTGACTAGCGGAGGCTAGAAGGAGAGAGATGGGTGCGAGAGCGTCAGTATT
AAGCGGGGGAGAATTAGATCGCGATGGGAAAAAATTCGGTTAAGGCCAGGGGGAAAGAAAAAATATAAAT
TAAAACATATAGTATGGGCAAGCAGGGAGCTAGAACGATTCGCAGTTAATCCTGGCCTGTTAGAAACATC
AGAAGGCTGTAGACAAATACTGGGACAGCTACAACCATCCCTTCAGACAGGATCAGAAGAACTTAGATCA
TTATATAATACAGTAGCAACCCTCTATTGTGTGCATCAAAGGATAGAGATAAAAGACACCAAGGAAGCTT
TAGACAAGATAGAGGAAGAGCAAAACAAAAGTAAGACCACCGCACAGCAAGCGGCCGCTGATCTTCAGAC
CTGGAGGAGGAGATATGAGGGACAATTGGAGAAGTGAATTATATAAATATAAAGTAGTAAAAATTGAACC
ATTAGGAGTAGCACCCACCAAGGCAAAGAGAAGAGTGGTGCAGAGAGAAAAAAGAGCAGTGGGAATAGGA
GCTTTGTTCCTTGGGTTCTTGGGAGCAGCAGGAAGCACTATGGGCGCAGCGTCAATGACGCTGACGGTAC
AGGCCAGACAATTATTGTCTGGTATAGTGCAGCAGCAGAACAATTTGCTGAGGGCTATTGAGGCGCAACA
GCATCTGTTGCAACTCACAGTCTGGGGCATCAAGCAGCTCCAGGCAAGAATCCTGGCTGTGGAAAGATAC
CTAAAGGATCAACAGCTCCTGGGGATTTGGGGTTGCTCTGGAAAACTCATTTGCACCACTGCTGTGCCTT
GGAATGCTAGTTGGAGTAATAAATCTCTGGAACAGATTTGGAATCACACGACCTGGATGGAGTGGGACAG
AGAAATTAACAATTACACAAGCTTAATACACTCCTTAATTGAAGAATCGCAAAACCAGCAAGAAAAGAAT
GAACAAGAATTATTGGAATTAGATAAATGGGCAAGTTTGTGGAATTGGTTTAACATAACAAATTGGCTGT
GGTATATAAAATTATTCATAATGATAGTAGGAGGCTTGGTAGGTTTAAGAATAGTTTTTGCTGTACTTTC
TATAGTGAATAGAGTTAGGCAGGGATATTCACCATTATCGTTTCAGACCCACCTCCCAACCCCGAGGGGA
CCCGACAGGCCCGAAGGAATAGAAGAAGAAGGTGGAGAGAGAGACAGAGACAGATCCATTCGATTAGTGA
ACGGATCAACTTTTAAAAGAAAAGGGGGGATTGGGGGGTACAGTGCAGGGGAAAGAATAGTAGACATAAT
AGCAACAGACATACAAACTAAAGAATTACAAAAACAAATTACAAAATTCAAAATTTTATCGATAAGCTTG
GGAGTTCCGCGTTACATAACTTACGGTAAATGGCCCGCCTGGCTGACCGCCCAACGACCCCCGCCCATTG
ACGTCAATAATGACGTATGTTCCCATAGTAACGCCAATAGGGACTTTCCATTGACGTCAATGGGTGGAGT
ATTTACGGTAAACTGCCCACTTGGCAGTACATCAAGTGTATCATATGCCAAGTACGCCCCCTATTGACGT
CAATGACGGTAAATGGCCCGCCTGGCATTATGCCCAGTACATGACCTTATGGGACTTTCCTACTTGGCAG
TACATCTACGTATTAGTCATCGCTATTACCATGGTGATGCGGTTTTGGCAGTACATCAATGGGCGTGGAT
AGCGGTTTGACTCACGGGGATTTCCAAGTCTCCACCCCATTGACGTCAATGGGAGTTTGTTTTGGCACCA
AAATCAACGGGACTTTCCAAAATGTCGTAACAACTCCGCCCCATTGACGCAAATGGGCGGTAGGCGTGTA
CGGTGGGAGGTCTATATAAGCAGAGCTCGTTTAGTGAACCGTCAGATCGCCTGGAGACGCCATCCACGCT
GTTTTGACCTCCATAGAAGACACCGACTGAGCTCCTAAGGTTAACGCCACCATGGACTACAAAGACGATG
ACGACAAGTCTAGAGAATTCGGATCCATGGCAGCCGCGAAGAAAGCAGTTCTGGGGCCATTGGTGGGAGC
AGTGGACCAGGGTACCAGCTCGACACGTTTTTTGGTTTTCAATTCAAAAACAGCTGAACTTCTTAGTCAT
CATCAAGTAGAAATAAAACAGGAATTCCCAAGAGAAGGATGGGTAGAACAAGACCCGAAGGAAATTCTGC
AGTCTGTTTATGAGTGTATAGAGAAAACGTGTGAGAAACTTGGACAGCTCAATATTGATATTTCCAACAT
CAAAGCCATTGGTGTCAGCAACCAGAGGGAAACCACAGTAGTCTGGGACAAGGTCACCGGAGAGCCTCTC
TATAATGCCGTGGTGTGGCTTGACCTAAGAACCCAGTCTACTGTTGAGAACCTTAGTAAAAGAATTCCAG
GAAATAATAACTTTGTCAAGTCCAAGACAGGCCTTCCACTTAGCACGTATTTCAGTGCAGTGAAACTTCG
TTGGCTCCTTGACAACGTGAAAAAGGTCCAAGAGGCTGTTGAAGAAAATAGAGCTCTTTTTGGGACCATT
GATTCATGGCTTATTTGGAGTTTAACAGGAGGAATCCATGGGGGTGTCCACTGTACAGATGTAACAAATG
CAAGCAGGACGATGCTTTTTAACATTCATTCTTTGGAATGGGATAAAGAGCTCTGCGAATTTTTTGGAAT
TCCAATGGAAATTCTTCCCAACGTTCGGAGTTCTTCTGAGATCTATGGCCTAATGAAAGCTGGGGCCTTG
GAAGGTGTACCAATATCTGGGTGTTTGGGGGACCAGTCTGCTGCTTTGGTGGGACAAATGTGCTTCCAGG
ATGGACAGGCCAAAAACACGTATGGAACAGGGTGCTTCTTATTGTGCAACACGGGCCATAAGTGTGTATT
TTCTGAACATGGCCTCCTGACAACCGTAGCATATAAACTTGGCAGAGACAAACCTGTGTATTATGCGTTG
GAAGGTTCCGTGGCTATAGCTGGTGCTGTAATCCGCTGGCTAAGAGACAACCTTGGAATTATTAAGTCCT
CTGAGGAAATTGAAAAACTTGCTAAGGAAGTAGGTACTTCTTATGGCTGCTACTTCGTTCCAGCATTTTC
AGGGTTATATGCGCCTTATTGGGAGCCCAGTGCAAGAGGGATCATCTGTGGACTCACTCAGTTCACCAAT
AAATGTCATATCGCTTTTGCTGCACTAGAAGCTGTTTGTTTCCAAACCCGAGAGATTTTGGATGCCATGA
ATCGCGACTGTGGAATTCCACTCAGTCATTTACAGGTAGATGGAGGAATGACCAGCAATAAAATTCTTAT
GCAGCTACAAGCAGACATTCTGTATATTCCAGTAGTGAAACCCTCCATGCCTGAAACAACTGCACTAGGC
GCTGCCATGGCAGCTGGGGCTGCAGAGGGGGTTGGTGTGTGGAGTCTTGAACCTGAGGATTTGTCAGCTG
TCACAATGGAGCGGTTTGAACCTCAGATCAATGCTGAAGAAAGCGAAATCCGTTACTCCACATGGAAGAA
AGCTGTGATGAAGTCAATTGGTTGGGTTACAACTCAGTCTCCAGAAAGTGGTATCCCACTCGAGCCATGG
AAGCTTGATATCTAACTGACTGAACCGGTGGTACCGAGGAATTAATTCGCTGTCTGCGAGGGCCAGCTGT
TGGGGTGAGTACTCCCTCTCAAAAGCGGGCATGACTTCTGCGCTAAGATTGTCAGTTTCCAAAAACGAGG
AGGATTTGATATTCACCTGGCCCGCGGTGATGCCTTTGAGGGTGGCCGCGTCCATCTGGTCAGAAAAGAC
AATCTTTTTGTTGTCAAGCTTGAGGTGTGGCAGGCTTGAGATCTGGCCATACACTTGAGTGACAATGACA
TCCACTTTGCCTTTCTCTCCACAGGTGTCCACTCCCAGGTCCAACTGCAGGTCGAGCATGCATCTAGGGC
GGCCAATTCCGCCGATCCTGGAAAAACATGGAGCAATCACAAGTAGCAATACAGCAGCTACCAATGCTGA
TTGTGCCTGGCTAGAAGCACAAGAGGAGGAGGAGGTGGGTTTTCCAGTCACACCTCAGACAATCAACCTC
TGGATTACAAAATTTGTGAAAGATTGACTGGTATTCTTAACTATGTTGCTCCTTTTACGCTATGTGGATA
CGCTGCTTTAATGCCTTTGTATCATGCTATTGCTTCCCGTATGGCTTTCATTTTCTCCTCCTTGTATAAA
TCCTGGTTGCTGTCTCTTTATGAGGAGTTGTGGCCCGTTGTCAGGCAACGTGGCGTGGTGTGCACTGTGT
TTGCTGACGCAACCCCCACTGGTTGGGGCATTGCCACCACCTGTCAGCTCCTTTCCGGGACTTTCGCTTT
CCCCCTCCCTATTGCCACGGCGGAACTCATCGCCGCCTGCCTTGCCCGCTGCTGGACAGGGGCTCGGCTG
TTGGGCACTGACAATTCCGTGGTGTTGTCGGGGAAGCTGACGTCCTTTCCATGGCTGCTCGCCTGTGTTG
CCACCTGGATTCTGCGCGGGACGTCCTTCTGCTACGTCCCTTCGGCCCTCAATCCAGCGGACCTTCCTTC
CCGCGGCCTGCTGCCGGCTCTGCGGCCTCTTCCGCGTCTTCGCCTTCGCCCTCAGACGAGTCGGATCTCC
CTTTGGGCCGCCTCCCCGCCTGGAATTCGAGCTCGGTACCTTTAAGACCAATGACTTACAAGGCAGCTGT
AGATCTTAGCCACTTTTTAAAAGAAAAGGGGGGACTGGAAGGGCTAATTCACTCCCAACGAAGACAAGAT
ATCCTTGATCTGTGGATCTACCACACACAAGGCTACTTCCCTGATTGGCAGAACTACACACCAGGGCCAG
GGATCAGATATCCACTGACCTTTGGATGGTGCTACAAGCTAGTACCAGTTGAGCAAGAGAAGGTAGAAGA
AGCCAATGAAGGAGAGAACACCCGCTTGTTACACCCTGTGAGCCTGCATGGGATGGATGACCCGGAGAGA
GAAGTATTAGAGTGGAGGTTTGACAGCCGCCTAGCATTTCATCACATGGCCCGAGAGCTGCATCCGGACT
GTACTGGGTCTCTCTGGTTAGACCAGATCTGAGCCTGGGAGCTCTCTGGCTAACTAGGGAACCCACTGCT
TAAGCCTCAATAAAGCTTGCCTTGAGTGCTTCAAGTAGTGTGTGCCCGTCTGTTGTGTGACTCTGGTAAC
TAGAGATCCCTCAGACCCTTTTAGTCAGTGTGGAAAATCTCTAGCAGGGCCGCTTTAAACCCGCTGATCA
GCCTCGACTGTGCCTTCTAGTTGCCAGCCATCTGTTGTTTGCCCCTCCCCCGTGCCTTCCTTGACCCTGG
AAGGTGCCACTCCCACTGTCCTTTCCTAATAAAATGAGGAAATTGCATCGCATTGTCTGAGTAGGTGTCA
TTCTATTCTGGGGGGTGGGGTGGGGCAGGACAGCAAGGGGGAGGATTGGGAAGACAATAGCAGGCATGCT
GGGGATGCGGTGGGCTCTATGGCTTCTGAGGCGGAAAGAACCAGCTGGGGCTCTAGGGGGTATCCCC
[124 nt withheld, positions 6718-6841]
C
[91 nt withheld, positions 6843-6933]
A
[49 nt withheld, positions 6935-6983]
CCTTTGACGTTGGAGTCCACGTTCTTT
[37 nt withheld, positions 7011-7047]
ACCCTATCTCGGTCTATTCTTTTGATTTATAAGGGATTTTGCCGATTTCGGCCTATTGGTTAAAAAATGA
GCTGATTTAACAAAAATTTAACGCGAATTAATTCTGTGGAATGTGTGTCAGTTAGGGTGTGGAAAGTCCC
CAGGCTCCCCAGCAGGCAGAAGTATGCAAAGCATGCATCTCAATTAGTCAGCAACCAGGTGTGGAAAGTC
CCCAGGCTCCCCAGCAGGCAGAAGTATGCAAAGCATGCATCTCAATTAGTCAGCAACCATAGTCCCGCCC
CTAACTCCGCCCATCCCGCCCCTAACTCCGCCCAGTTCCGCCCATTCTCCGCCCCATGGCTGACTAATTT
TTTTTATTTATGCAGAGGCCGAGGCCGCCTCTGCCTCTGAGCTATTCCAGAAGTAGTGAGGAGGCTTTTT
TGGAGGCCTAGGCTTTTGCAAAAAGCTCCCGGGAGCTTGTATATCCATTTTCGGATCTGATCAGCACGTG
TTGACAATTAATCATCGGCATAGTATATCGGCATAGTATAATACGACAAGGTGAGGAACTAAACCATGGC
CAAGTTGACCAGTGCCGTTCCGGTGCTCACCGCGCGCGACGTCGCCGGAGCGGTCGAGTTCTGGACCGAC
CGGCTCGGGTTCTCCCGGGACTTCGTGGAGGACGACTTCGCCGGTGTGGTCCGGGACGACGTGACCCTGT
TCATCAGCGCGGTCCAGGACCAGGTGGTGCCGGACAACACCCTGGCCTGGGTGTGGGTGCGCGGCCTGGA
CGAGCTGTACGCCGAGTGGTCGGAGGTCGTGTCCACGAACTTCCGGGACGCCTCCGGGCCGGCCATGACC
GAGATCGGCGAGCAGCCGTGGGGGCGGGAGTTCGCCCTGCGCGACCCGGCCGGCAACTGCGTGCACTTCG
TGGCCGAGGAGCAGGACTGACACGTGCTACGAGATTTCGATTCCACCGCCGCCTTCTATGAAAGGTTGGG
CTTCGGAATCGTTTTCCGGGACGCCGGCTGGATGATCCTCCAGCGCGGGGATCTCATGCTGGAGTTCTTC
GCCCACCCCAACTTGTTTATTGCAGCTTATAATGGTTACAAATAAAGCAATAGCATCACAAATTTCACAA
ATAAAGCATTTTTTTCACTGCATTCTAGTTGTGGTTTGTCCAAACTCATCAATGTATCTTATCATGTCTG
TATACCGTCGACCTCTAGCTAGAGCTTGGCGTAATCATGGTCATAGCTGTTTCCTGTGTGAAATTGTTAT
CCGCTCACAATTCCACACAACATACGAGCCGGAAGCATAAAGTGTAAAGCCTGGGGTGCCTAATGAGTGA
GCTAACTCACATTAATTGCGTTGCGCTCACTGCCCGCTTTCCAGTCGGGAAACCTGTCGTGCCAGCTGCA
TTAATGAATCGGCCAACGCGCGGGGAGAGGCGGTTTGCGTATTGGGCGCTCTTCCGCTTCCTCGCTCACT
GACTCGCTGCGCTCGGTCGTTCGGCTGCGGCGAGCGGTATCAGCTCACTCAAAGGCGGTAATACGGTTAT
CCACAGAATCAGGGGATAACGCAGGAAAGAACATGTGAGCAAAAGGCCAGCAAAAGGCCAGGAACCGTAA
AAAGGCCGCGTTGCTGGCGTTTTTCCATAGGCTCCGCCCCCCTGACGAGCATCACAAAAATCGACGCTCA
AGTCAGAGGTGGCGAAACCCGACAGGACTATAAAGATACCAGGCGTTTCCCCCTGGAAGCTCCCTCGTGC
GCTCTCCTGTTCCGACCCTGCCGCTTACCGGATACCTGTCCGCCTTTCTCCCTTCGGGAAGCGTGGCGCT
TTCTCATAGCTCACGCTGTAGGTATCTCAGTTCGGTGTAGGTCGTTCGCTCCAAGCTGGGCTGTGTGCAC
GAACCCCCCGTTCAGCCCGACCGCTGCGCCTTATCCGGTAACTATCGTCTTGAGTCCAACCCGGTAAGAC
ACGACTTATCGCCACTGGCAGCAGCCACTGGTAACAGGATTAGCAGAGCGAGGTATGTAGGCGGTGCTAC
AGAGTTCTTGAAGTGGTGGCCTAACTACGGCTACACTAGAAGAACAGTATTTGGTATCTGCGCTCTGCTG
AAGCCAGTTACCTTCGGAAAAAGAGTTGGTAGCTCTTGATCCGGCAAACAAACCACCGCTGGTAGCGGTG
GTTTTTTTGTTTGCAAGCAGCAGATTACGCGCAGAAAAAAAGGATCTCAAGAAGATCCTTTGATCTTTTC
TACGGGGTCTGACGCTCAGTGGAACGAAAACTCACGTTAAGGGATTTTGGTCATGAGATTATCAAAAAGG
ATCTTCACCTAGATCCTTTTAAATTAAAAATGAAGTTTTAAATCAATCTAAAGTATATATGAGTAAACTT
GGTCTGACAGTTACCAATGCTTAATCAGTGAGGCACCTATCTCAGCGATCTGTCTATTTCGTTCATCCAT
AGTTGCCTGACTCCCCGTCGTGTAGATAACTACGATACGGGAGGGCTTACCATCTGGCCCCAGTGCTGCA
ATGATACCGCGAGACCCACGCTCACCGGCTCCAGATTTATCAGCAATAAACCAGCCAGCCGGAAGGGCCG
AGCGCAGAAGTGGTCCTGCAACTTTATCCGCCTCCATCCAGTCTATTAATTGTTGCCGGGAAGCTAGAGT
AAGTAGTTCGCCAGTTAATAGTTTGCGCAACGTTGTTGCCATTGCTACAGGCATCGTGGTGTCACGCTCG
TCGTTTGGTATGGCTTCATTCAGCTCCGGTTCCCAACGATCAAGGCGAGTTACATGATCCCCCATGTTGT
GCAAAAAAGCGGTTAGCTCCTTCGGTCCTCCGATCGTTGTCAGAAGTAAGTTGGCCGCAGTGTTATCACT
CATGGTTATGGCAGCACTGCATAATTCTCTTACTGTCATGCCATCCGTAAGATGCTTTTCTGTGACTGGT
GAGTACTCAACCAAGTCATTCTGAGAATAGTGTATGCGGCGACCGAGTTGCTCTTGCCCGGCGTCAATAC
GGGATAATACCGCGCCACATAGCAGAACTTTAAAAGTGCTCATCATTGGAAAACGTTCTTCGGGGCGAAA
ACTCTCAAGGATCTTACCGCTGTTGAGATCCAGTTCGATGTAACCCACTCGTGCACCCAACTGATCTTCA
GCATCTTTTACTTTCACCAGCGTTTCTGGGTGAGCAAAAACAGGAAGGCAAAATGCCGCAAAAAAGGGAA
TAAGGGCGACACGGAAATGTTGAATACTCATACTCTTCCTTTTTCAATATTATTGAAGCATTTATCAGGG
TTATTGTCTCATGAGCGGATACATATTTGAATGTATTTAGAAAAATAAACAAATAGGGGTTCCGCGCACA
TTTCCCCGAAAAGTGCCACCTGACGTC
Features (pLannotate 1.2.2; 34 found; start..end, strand, type, name):
     28..80      -  misc_feature   bom (fragment): basis of mobility region from pBR322
    235..614     +  enhancer       CMV enhancer: human cytomegalovirus immediate early enhancer
    615..814     +  promoter       CMV promoter: human cytomegalovirus (CMV) immediate early promoter
    832..1012    +  LTR            5' LTR (truncated): truncated 5' long terminal repeat (LTR) from HIV-1
   1059..1184    +  misc_feature   HIV-1 Ψ: packaging signal of human immunodeficiency virus type 1
   1168..1531    +  CDS            HIV-1 gag (fragment): gag protein from human immunodeficiency virus 1; gag
   1677..1910    +  misc_feature   RRE: The Rev response element (RRE) of HIV-1 allows for Rev-dependent mRNA export from the nucleus to the cytoplasm.
   2287..2387    +  CDS            Rev (fragment): human immunodeficiency virus 1 (HIV-1) Rev protein; rev; enhances nuclear export of unspliced and incompletely spliced viral mRNAs
   2391..2507    +  misc_feature   cPPT/CTS: central polypurine tract and central termination sequence of HIV-1
   2530..2833    +  enhancer       CMV enhancer: human cytomegalovirus immediate early enhancer
   2834..3037    +  promoter       CMV promoter: human cytomegalovirus (CMV) immediate early promoter
   3134..3154    +  CDS            3xFLAG (fragment): three tandem FLAG® epitope tags
   3177..4748    +  CDS            Gk (fragment): GLPK_MOUSE - Also known as Gyk. Experimental evidence at protein level: Swiss-Prot protein existence level 1. Key enzyme in the regulation of glycerol uptake and metabolism. From Mus musculus (Mouse).
   4835..5064    +  intron         chimeric intron: chimera between introns from adenovirus and immunoglobulin heavy chain genes
   5128..5238    +  CDS            nef (fragment): NEF_HV1Z2 - Experimental evidence at protein level: Swiss-Prot protein existence level 1. Extracellular Nef protein targets CD4(+) T-lymphocytes for apoptosis by interacting with CXCR4 surface receptors. From Human immunodeficiency virus type 1 group M subtype D (isolate Z2/CDC-Z34) (HIV-1).
   5241..5829    +  misc_feature   WPRE: woodchuck hepatitis virus posttranscriptional regulatory element
   5846..5914    +  CDS            nef (fragment): NEF_HV1Z2 - Experimental evidence at protein level: Swiss-Prot protein existence level 1. Extracellular Nef protein targets CD4(+) T-lymphocytes for apoptosis by interacting with CXCR4 surface receptors. From Human immunodeficiency virus type 1 group M subtype D (isolate Z2/CDC-Z34) (HIV-1).
   5916..6228    +  LTR            5' LTR (fragment): 5' long terminal repeat (LTR) from HIV-1
   6236..6416    +  LTR            5' LTR (truncated): truncated 5' long terminal repeat (LTR) from HIV-1
   6448..6672    +  polyA_signal   bGH poly(A) signal: bovine growth hormone polyadenylation signal
   6676..6697    +  promoter       SV40 promoter (fragment): SV40 enhancer and early promoter
   6718..7146    +  rep_origin     f1 ori (sequence partly withheld): f1 bacteriophage origin of replication; arrow indicates direction of (+) strand synthesis
   7160..7489    +  promoter       SV40 promoter: SV40 enhancer and early promoter
   7537..7584    +  promoter       EM7 promoter: synthetic bacterial promoter&nbsp
   7603..7977    +  CDS            BleoR: antibiotic-binding protein; Sh ble from Streptoalloteichus hindustanus; confers resistance to bleomycin, phleomycin, and Zeocin™
   7987..8112    +  CDS            ble (fragment): BLE_KLEPN - Experimental evidence at protein level: Swiss-Prot protein existence level 1. Binding protein with a strong affinity to the bleomycin family of antibiotics. Binds to CL990; an antimitotic-antibiotic compound. From Klebsiella pneumoniae.
   8107..8228    +  polyA_signal   SV40 poly(A) signal: SV40 polyadenylation signal
   8301..8317    -  protein_bind   lac operator: The lac repressor binds to the lac operator to inhibit transcription in E. coli. This inhibition can be relieved by adding lactose or isopropyl-β-D-thiogalactopyranoside (IPTG). lac repressor encoded by lacI
   8325..8355    -  promoter       lac promoter: promoter for the E. coli lac operon
   8370..8391    -  protein_bind   CAP binding site: CAP binding activates transcription in the presence of cAMP. E. coli catabolite activator protein
   8404..8496    -  CDS            lacI (fragment): lac repressor; lacI; The lac repressor binds to the lac operator to inhibit transcription in E. coli. This inhibition can be relieved by adding lactose or isopropyl-β-D-thiogalactopyranoside (IPTG).
   8679..9267    -  rep_origin     ori: high-copy-number ColE1/pMB1/pBR322/pUC origin of replication
   9438..10298   -  CDS            AmpR: β-lactamase; bla; confers resistance to ampicillin, carbenicillin, and related antibiotics
  10299..10403   -  promoter       AmpR promoter: bla
