[The description below was written by a language model from this plasmid's Addgene catalogue record and pLannotate feature annotations shown in this document.]
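Description:
pBOB-N-Flag-GK_v1 is an HIV-1-based lentiviral transfer plasmid, built on the pBOB backbone, for expressing mouse glycerol kinase (Gk, isoform 1, 524 amino acids) with an N-terminal Flag epitope in mammalian cells. The full construct is about 10.4 kb. It is maintained in E. coli through a high-copy ColE1/pUC-type origin and selected with ampicillin via the bla gene. An f1 origin is also present. The backbone outside the viral region carries an SV40 promoter/EM7 promoter–BleoR cassette with an SV40 polyadenylation signal. In principle this confers Zeocin/bleomycin resistance in either mammalian cells or bacteria, but because it lies outside the LTRs it would not be carried into transduced cells.

The viral genome is transcribed from a CMV enhancer/promoter fused to a truncated 5' LTR, an arrangement that generally makes genomic RNA production Tat-independent. Downstream are the Ψ packaging signal with a partial gag sequence, the Rev response element for nuclear export of unspliced RNA, and the cPPT/CTS, which aids nuclear import of the reverse-transcribed genome. An internal CMV enhancer/promoter drives the payload: a short Flag-type tag (annotated as a fragment of 3xFLAG) followed by the roughly 1.57 kb Gk coding sequence. A chimeric intron is annotated after the insert, followed by WPRE to enhance transcript stability and expression, then the 3' LTR sequences and a bGH polyadenylation signal. The transfer cassette contains no fluorescent reporter or mammalian selection marker.

The plasmid can be used for transient transfection or packaged into lentivirus with helper plasmids for stable Gk expression, with the Flag tag allowing detection or immunoprecipitation. The associated work concerned glycerol kinase family members and the regulation of SREBP processing and lipid biosynthesis in skin.
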