Addgene plasmid #134270: pBOB-N-Flag-GK_v1
Purpose: Lentivector encoding Flag-tagged GK (isoform 1)
Depositing lab: Bruce Beutler. Depositing organization: University of Texas Southwestern Medical Center. Publication: Skin-specific regulation of SREBP processing and lipid biosynthesis by glycerol kinase 5. Zhang D, Tomisato W, Su L, Sun L, Choi JH, Zhang Z, Wang KW, Zhan X, Choi M, Li X, Tang M, Castro-Perez JM, Hildebrand S, Murray AR, Moresco EMY, Beutler B. Proc Natl Acad Sci U S A. 2017 Jun 27;114(26):E5197-E5206. doi: 10.1073/pnas.1705312114. Epub 2017 Jun 12. PubMed 28607088.
Backbone
  Vector backbone: pBOB
  Backbone size w/o insert (bp): 8800
  Total vector size (bp): 10400
  Vector type: Mammalian Expression, Lentiviral
Growth in bacteria
  Bacterial resistance: Ampicillin, 100 μg/mL
  Growth temperature: 37°C
  Growth strain: NEB Stable
  Copy number: High Copy
Gene/Insert
  Gene/Insert name: Gk (alt names: glycerol kinase; Gyk)
  Species: M. musculus (mouse)
  Insert size (bp): 1575
  Mutation: mouse Gk isoform 1; 524 amino acids
  GenBank ID: NM_008194
  Entrez Gene: Gk (a.k.a. D930012N15Rik, Gyk)
  Promoter: CMV
  Tag / fusion protein: Flag (N terminal on insert)
  Cloning method: Ligation Independent Cloning
  Sequencing primers: 5′ agctcgtttagtgaaccgtcagatcg; 3′ ggaaactgacaatcttagcgcag
Terms and licenses: Academic/Nonprofit Terms; Industry Terms: Not Available to Industry
How to cite: pBOB-N-Flag-GK_v1 was a gift from Bruce Beutler (Addgene plasmid # 134270 ; http://n2t.net/addgene:134270 ; RRID:Addgene_134270)
